Addgene plasmid #132584: pIM04
Purpose: pZS2-pLsoxS-TEVp-proD-soxR
Depositing lab: Timothy Lu. Depositing organization: Massachusetts Institute of Technology. Publication: Gene networks that compensate for crosstalk with crosstalk. Muller IE, Rubens JR, Jun T, Graham D, Xavier R, Lu TK. Nat Commun. 2019 Sep 6;10(1):4028. doi: 10.1038/s41467-019-12021-y. PubMed 31492904.
Backbone
  Vector backbone: pZS2
  Backbone size w/o insert (bp): 3289
  Total vector size (bp): 5032
  Vector type: Bacterial Expression
Growth in bacteria
  Bacterial resistance: Kanamycin, 50 μg/mL
  Growth temperature: 37°C
  Growth strain: DH5alpha
  Copy number: Low Copy
Gene/Insert 1
  Gene/Insert name: pLsoxS-TEVp-TermT1
  Insert size (bp): 966
  Promoter: pLsoxS
  Cloning method: Gibson Cloning
  Sequencing primers: 5′ GCAAGAAAGCCATCCAGTTT; 3′ CAGATAGGGACGACGTGGTGTTAGCTG
Gene/Insert 2
  Gene/Insert name: proD-soxR-TermT1
  Insert size (bp): 777
  Promoter: proD
  Cloning method: Gibson Cloning
  Sequencing primers: 5′ GGGCCATAAAGTTTTCATGGTGAAACCTGAA; 3′ CGATGCTGCTTATCGAATCA
Terms and licenses: Academic/Nonprofit Terms; Industry Terms: Not Available to Industry
How to cite: pIM04 was a gift from Timothy Lu (Addgene plasmid # 132584 ; http://n2t.net/addgene:132584 ; RRID:Addgene_132584)
