[The description below was written by a language model from this plasmid's Addgene catalogue record and pLannotate feature annotations shown in this document.]
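Description:
pIM04 is a low-copy bacterial expression plasmid built on the pZS2 backbone, carrying a two-gene redox-sensing module for use in E. coli. It replicates from the pSC101 origin, which depends on the plasmid-encoded Rep101 (RepA) protein and accounts for the low copy number. Selection is with kanamycin through an nptII/neo resistance gene, which is followed by a lambda t0 terminator. A short Tn5 transposase fragment annotated next to the marker is most likely residual sequence from the origin of the kanamycin cassette rather than a functional element. The catalogue lists a total size of about 5.0 kb, and the sequenced record is only slightly longer.

The payload consists of two cassettes in the same orientation, each closed by an rrnB T1 terminator. In the first, tobacco etch virus protease (TEVp) is placed under the pLsoxS promoter. The feature table detects only a short fragment resembling the lambda PL-derived PLtetO-1 promoter upstream of TEVp, which would fit a hybrid PL-type promoter carrying SoxR-responsive sequence, although the record does not describe its architecture. In the second cassette, the proD promoter, generally known as an insulated constitutive promoter, drives soxR. SoxR is the E. coli transcriptional activator whose 2Fe-2S cluster senses oxidative stress and normally switches on soxS.

Constitutively supplied SoxR should therefore make TEVp production dependent on the oxidative signal, turning it into a sequence-specific protease output that can act on TEV-cleavable targets encoded elsewhere. The associated publication concerns synthetic gene networks that compensate for crosstalk between sensors. The specific role of pIM04 in those circuits is not stated in the record.
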