Features (pLannotate 1.2.2; 10 found; start..end, strand, type, name):
     49..70      +  promoter       PLtetO-1 promoter (fragment): modified phage lambda PL promoter with tet operator sites (Lutz and Bujard, 1997)
    101..808     +  CDS            TEV protease: tobacco etch virus protease (Kapust et al., 2001)
    862..948     +  terminator     rrnB T1 terminator: Escherichia coli rrnB; transcription terminator T1 from the E. coli rrnB gene
   1139..1600    +  CDS            soxR: SOXR_ECOLI - Also known as marC. Experimental evidence at protein level: Swiss-Prot protein existence level 1. Activates the transcription of the soxS gene which itself controls the superoxide response regulon. SoxR contains a 2Fe-2S iron- sulfur cluster that may act as a redox sensor system that recognizes superoxide. The variable redox state of the Fe-S cluster is employed in vivo to modulate the transcriptional activity of SoxR in response to specific types of oxidative stress. Upon reduction of 2Fe-2S cluster, SoxR reversibly loses its transcriptional activity, but retains its DNA binding
   1639..1725    +  terminator     rrnB T1 terminator: Escherichia coli rrnB; transcription terminator T1 from the E. coli rrnB gene
   2270..3220    -  CDS            Rep101: RepA protein needed for replication with the pSC101 origin; rep101
   3268..3490    -  rep_origin     pSC101 ori: low-copy replication origin that requires the Rep101 protein
   3988..4082    -  terminator     lambda t0 terminator: transcription terminator from phage lambda
   4116..4907    -  CDS            neo: KKA2_KLEPN - Also known as kan, nptII. Experimental evidence at protein level: Swiss-Prot protein existence level 1. Resistance to kanamycin, neomycin, paromomycin, ribostamycin, butirosin and gentamicin B. From Klebsiella pneumoniae.
   4939..5043    -  CDS            tnpA (fragment): TN5P_ECOLX - Also known as tnp. Experimental evidence at protein level: Swiss-Prot protein existence level 1. Mediates transposition of transposon Tn5 by a 'cut and paste' mechanism. First, the monomeric transposase binds the 19 bp inverted DNA repeats flanking the transposon. Then, dimerization of the DNA- bound transposase creates a synaptic DNA complex. After nicking of the first DNA strand, excision of the transposon proceeds through a series of intermediates. The transposase then mediates the insertion of the transposon at a new site by strand transfer. The activity of the wild- type tran
>Addgene plasmid #132584 | pIM04 | addgene full sequence | sequence record 266155 | Addgene NGS Result
CCCATAAATCGCTTTACCTCAAGTTAACTTGAGGAATTATACTCCCCAACATCAGCAGGACGCACTGACC
GAATTCATTAAAGAGGAGAAAGGTACCATGGGAGAAAGCTTGTTTAAGGGGCCGCGTGATTACAACCCGA
TATCGAGCACCATTTGTCATTTGACGAATGAATCTGATGGGCACACAACATCGTTGTATGGTATTGGATT
TGGTCCCTTCATCATTACAAACAAGCACTTGTTTAGAAGAAATAATGGAACACTGTTGGTCCAATCACTA
CATGGTGTATTCAAGGTCAAGAACACCACGACTTTGCAACAACACCTCATTGATGGGAGGGACATGATAA
TTATTCGCATGCCTAAGGATTTCCCACCATTTCCTCAAAAGCTGAAATTTAGAGAGCCACAAAGGGAAGA
GCGCATATGTCTTGTGACAACCAACTTCCAAACTAAGAGCATGTCTAGCATGGTGTCAGACACTAGTTGC
ACATTCCCTTCATCTGATGGCATATTCTGGAAGCATTGGATTCAAACCAAGGATGGGCAGTGTGGCAGTC
CATTAGTATCAACTAGAGATGGGTTCATTGTTGGTATACACTCAGCATCGAATTTCACCAACACAAACAA
TTATTTCACAAGCGTGCCGAAAAACTTCATGGAATTGTTGACAAATCAGGAGGCGCAGCAGTGGGTTAGT
GGTTGGCGATTAAATGCTGACTCAGTATTGTGGGGGGGCCATAAAGTTTTCATGGTGAAACCTGAAGAGC
CTTTTCAGCCAGTTAAGGAAGCGACTCAACTCATGAATCGTCGTCGCCGTCGCTAACCCGGGGGATCCCA
TGGTACGCGTGCTAGAGGCATCAAATAAAACGAAAGGCTCAGTCGAAAGACTGGGCCTTTCGTTTTATCT
GTTGTTTGTCGGTGAACGCTCTCCTGAGTAGGACAAATCCGCCGCCCTAGAGCTAGCCACAGCTAACACC
ACGTCGTCCCTATCTGCTGCCCTAGGTCTATGAGTGGTTGCTGGATAACTTTACGGGCATGCATAAGGCT
CGTATAATATATTCAGGGAGACCACAACGGTTTCCCTCTACAAATAATTTTGTTTAACTTTGAATTCTTC
ACACAGGAAACCGGTACCATGGAAAAGAAATTACCCCGCATTAAAGCGCTGCTAACCCCCGGCGAAGTGG
CGAAACGCAGCGGTGTGGCGGTATCGGCGCTGCATTTCTATGAAAGTAAAGGGTTGATTACCAGTATCCG
TAACAGCGGCAATCAGCGGCGATATAAACGTGATGTGTTGCGATATGTTGCAATTATCAAAATTGCTCAG
CGTATTGGCATTCCGCTGGCGACCATTGGTGAAGCGTTTGGCGTGTTGCCCGAAGGGCATACGTTAAGTG
CGAAAGAGTGGAAACAGCTTTCGTCCCAATGGCGAGAAGAGTTGGATCGGCGCATTCATACCTTAGTGGC
GCTGCGTGACGAACTGGACGGATGTATTGGTTGTGGCTGCCTTTCGCGCAGTGATTGCCCGTTGCGTAAC
CCGGGCGACCGCTTAGGAGAAGAAGGTACCGGCGCACGCTTGCTGGAAGATGAACAAAACTAACCCGGGG
GATCCCATGGTACGCGTGCTAGAGGCATCAAATAAAACGAAAGGCTCAGTCGAAAGACTGGGCCTTTCGT
TTTATCTGTTGTTTGTCGGTGAACGCTCTCCTGAGTAGGACAAATCCGCCGCCCTAGACCTAGGGCCTAG
GGTACGGGTTTTGCTGCCCGCAAACGGGCTGTTCTGGTGTTGCTAGTTTGTTATCAGAATCGCAGATCCG
GCTTCAGCCGGTTTGCCGGCTGAAAGCGCTATTTCTTCCAGAATTGCCATGATTTTTTCCCCACGGGAGG
CGTCACTGGCTCCCGTGTTGTCGGCAGCTTTGATTCGATAAGCAGCATCGCCTGTTTCAGGCTGTCTATG
TGTGACTGTTGAGCTGTAACAAGTTGTCTCAGGTGTTCAATTTCATGTTCTAGTTGCTTTGTTTTACTGG
TTTCACCTGTTCTATTAGGTGTTACATGCTGTTCATCTGTTACATTGTCGATCTGTTCATGGTGAACAGC
TTTGAATGCACCAAAAACTCGTAAAAGCTCTGATGTATCTATCTTTTTTACACCGTTTTCATCTGTGCAT
ATGGACAGTTTTCCCTTTGATATGTAACGGTGAACAGTTGTTCTACTTTTGTTTGTTAGTCTTGATGCTT
CACTGATAGATACAAGAGCCATAAGAACCTCAGATCCTTCCGTATTTAGCCAGTATGTTCTCTAGTGTGG
TTCGTTGTTTTTGCGTGAGCCATGAGAACGAACCATTGAGATCATACTTACTTTGCATGTCACTCAAAAA
TTTTGCCTCAAAACTGGTGAGCTGAATTTTTGCAGTTAAAGCATCGTGTAGTGTTTTTCTTAGTCCGTTA
TGTAGGTAGGAATCTGATGTAATGGTTGTTGGTATTTTGTCACCATTCATTTTTATCTGGTTGTTCTCAA
GTTCGGTTACGAGATCCATTTGTCTATCTAGTTCAACTTGGAAAATCAACGTATCAGTCGGGCGGCCTCG
CTTATCAACCACCAATTTCATATTGCTGTAAGTGTTTAAATCTTTACTTATTGGTTTCAAAACCCATTGG
TTAAGCCTTTTAAACTCATGGTAGTTATTTTCAAGCATTAACATGAACTTAAATTCATCAAGGCTAATCT
CTATATTTGCCTTGTGAGTTTTCTTTTGTGTTAGTTCTTTTAATAACCACTCATAAATCCTCATAGAGTA
TTTGTTTTCAAAAGACTTAACATGTTCCAGATTATATTTTATGAATTTTTTTAACTGGAAAAGATAAGGC
AATATCTCTTCACTAAAAACTAATTCTAATTTTTCGCTTGAGAACTTGGCATAGTTTGTCCACTGGAAAA
TCTCAAAGCCTTTAACCAAAGGATTCCTGATTTCCACAGTTCTCGTCATCAGCTCTCTGGTTGCTTTAGC
TAATACACCATAAGCATTTTCCCTACTGATGTTCATCATCTGAGCGTATTGGTTATAAGTGAACGATACC
GTCCGTTCTTTCCTTGTAGGGTTTTCAATCGTGGGGTTGAGTAGTGCCACACAGCATAAAATTAGCTTGG
TTTCATGCTCCGTTAAGTCATAGCGACTAATCGCTAGTTCATTTGCTTTGAAAACAACTAATTCAGACAT
ACATCTCAATTGGTCTAGGTGATTTTAATCACTATACCAATTGAGATGGGCTAGTCAATGATAATTACTA
GTCCTTTTCCTTTGAGTTGTGGGTATCTGTAAATTCTGCTAGACCTTTGCTGGAAAACTTGTAAATTCTG
CTAGACCCTCTGTAAATTCCGCTAGACCTTTGTGTGTTTTTTTTGTTTATATTCAAGTGGTTATAATTTA
TAGAATAAAGAAAGAATAAAAAAAGATAAAAAGAATAGATCCCAGCCCTGTGTATAACTCACTACTTTAG
TCAGTTCCGCAGTATTACAAAAGGATGTCGCAAACGCTGTTTGCTCCTCTACAAAACAGACCTTAAAACC
CTAAAGGCTTAAGTAGCACCCTCGCAAGCTCGGGCAAATCGCTGAATATTCCTTTTGTCTCCGACCATCA
GGCACCTGAGTCGCTGTCTTTTTCGTGACATTCAGTTCGCTGCGCTCACGGCTCTGGCAGTGAATGGGGG
TAAATGGCACTACAGGCGCCTTTTATGGATTCATGCAAGGAAACTACCCATAATACAAGAAAAGCCCGTC
ACGGGCTTCTCAGGGCGTTTTATGGCGGGTCTGCTATGTGGTGCTATCTGACTTTTTGCTGTTCAGCAGT
TCCTGCCCTCTGATTTTCCAGTCTGACCACTTCGGATTATCCCGTGACAGGTCATTCAGACTGGCTAATG
CACCCAGTAAGGCAGCGGTATCATCAACAGGCTTACCCGTCTTACTGTCCCTAGTACTAGTGCTTGGATT
CTCACCAATAAAAAACGCCCGGCGGCAACCGAGCGTTCTGAACAAATCCAGATGGAGTTCTGAGGTCATT
ACTGGATCTATCAACAGGAGTCCAAGCGAGCTCTCGAACCCCAGAGTCCCGCTCAGAAGAACTCGTCAAG
AAGGCGATAGAAGGCGATGCGCTGCGAATCGGGAGCGGCGATACCGTAAAGCACGAGGAAGCGGTCAGCC
CATTCGCCGCCAAGCTCTTCAGCAATATCACGGGTAGCCAACGCTATGTCCTGATAGCGGTCCGCCACAC
CCAGCCGGCCACAGTCGATGAATCCAGAAAAGCGGCCATTTTCCACCATGATATTCGGCAAGCAGGCATC
GCCATGGGTCACGACGAGATCCTCGCCGTCGGGCATGCGCGCCTTGAGCCTGGCGAACAGTTCGGCTGGC
GCGAGCCCCTGATGCTCTTCGTCCAGATCATCCTGATCGACAAGACCGGCTTCCATCCGAGTACGTGCTC
GCTCGATGCGATGTTTCGCTTGGTGGTCGAATGGGCAGGTAGCCGGATCAAGCGTATGCAGCCGCCGCAT
TGCATCAGCCATGATGGATACTTTCTCGGCAGGAGCAAGGTGAGATGACAGGAGATCCTGCCCCGGCACT
TCGCCCAATAGCAGCCAGTCCCTTCCCGCTTCAGTGACAACGTCGAGCACAGCTGCGCAAGGAACGCCCG
TCGTGGCCAGCCACGATAGCCGCGCTGCCTCGTCCTGCAGTTCATTCAGGGCACCGGACAGGTCGGTCTT
GACAAAAAGAACCGGGCGCCCCTGCGCTGACAGCCGGAACACGGCGGCATCAGAGCAGCCGATTGTCTGT
TGTGCCCAGTCATAGCCGAATAGCCTCTCCACCCAAGCGGCCGGAGAACCTGCGTGCAATCCATCTTGTT
CAATCATGCGAAACGATCCTCATCCTGTCTCTTGATCAGATCTTGATCCCCTGCGCCATCAGATCCTTGG
CGGCAAGAAAGCCATCCAGTTTACTTTGCAGGGCTTCCCAACCTTACCAGAGGGCGCCCCAGCTGGCAAT
TCCGACGT
